Addgene plasmid #111997: Hsh155 1-966
Purpose: Truncated Hsh155 (aa 1-966)
Depositing lab: Aaron Hoskins. Depositing organization: University of Wisconsin, Madison. Publication: Functional Analysis of Hsh155/SF3b1 Interactions with the U2 snRNA/Branch Site Duplex. Carrocci TJ, Paulson JC, Hoskins AA. RNA. 2018 May 11. pii: rna.065664.118. doi: 10.1261/rna.065664.118. PubMed 29752352.
Backbone
  Vector backbone: pRS414
  Backbone manufacturer: ATCC
  Backbone size w/o insert (bp): 5208
  Total vector size (bp): 8109
  Vector type: Bacterial Expression, Yeast Expression
  Selectable markers: TRP1
Growth in bacteria
  Bacterial resistance: Ampicillin, 100 μg/mL
  Growth temperature: 37°C
  Growth strain: DH5alpha
  Copy number: Unknown
Gene/Insert
  Gene/Insert name: Hsh155 1-966 (alt name: pAAH0964)
  Species: S. cerevisiae (budding yeast)
  Insert size (bp): 2901
  Mutation: 1-966 truncation
Terms and licenses: Academic/Nonprofit Terms; Industry Terms: Not Available to Industry
How to cite: Hsh155 1-966 was a gift from Aaron Hoskins (Addgene plasmid # 111997 ; http://n2t.net/addgene:111997 ; RRID:Addgene_111997)
