[The description below was written by a language model from this plasmid's Addgene catalogue record and pLannotate feature annotations shown in this document.]
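Description:
Hsh155 1-966 is a yeast–E. coli shuttle plasmid built on pRS414, a low-copy centromeric vector. In Saccharomyces cerevisiae it is maintained through a CEN6/ARS element, which gives stable, roughly single-copy inheritance, and it is selected by the TRP1 auxotrophic marker expressed from its own promoter. In bacteria it replicates from a high-copy ColE1/pUC-type origin and confers ampicillin resistance via β-lactamase. An f1 origin is also present. The pBluescript-derived cloning region remains, with T7 and T3 promoters flanking the insert and remnants of the lac promoter/operator and lacZα.

The insert encodes a C-terminally truncated form of S. cerevisiae Hsh155 (amino acids 1–966). Hsh155 is the yeast counterpart of SF3b1, a spliceosomal protein that contacts the pre-mRNA on both sides of the branch site early in spliceosome assembly. The annotated coding region spans about 2.9 kb, matching the stated insert size. It is preceded by roughly 250–300 bp of unannotated sequence and followed by a short stretch that includes a fragment annotated as ABZ2. No yeast promoter or terminator is annotated, and the record does not state what drives expression. No epitope tags or reporters are annotated.

Two sequence records, the depositor's (8,109 nt) and a full sequencing result (8,112 nt), show the same features in the same arrangement and differ only in numbering origin and a few nucleotides. The associated work concerns Hsh155/SF3b1 interactions with the U2 snRNA/branch site duplex. This points to use of the plasmid for expressing the truncated allele in yeast to test the functional contribution of the protein's C-terminus to splicing.
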