Features (pLannotate 1.2.2; 20 found; start..end, strand, type, name):
    137..186     +  misc_feature   bom (fragment): basis of mobility region from pBR322
    187..467     +  promoter       TRP1 promoter: S. cerevisiae TRP1
    468..1142    +  CDS            TRP1: phosphoribosylanthranilate isomerase, required for tryptophan biosynthesis; S. cerevisiae TRP1; yeast auxotrophic marker
   1189..1240    +  misc_feature   bom (fragment): basis of mobility region from pBR322
   1241..1696    -  rep_origin     f1 ori (sequence partly withheld): f1 bacteriophage origin of replication; arrow indicates direction of (+) strand synthesis
   1704..1859    -  CDS            lacZα (fragment): LacZα fragment of β-galactosidase; lacZ fragment
   1867..1885    +  promoter       T7 promoter: promoter for bacteriophage T7 RNA polymerase
   1894..1914    -  misc_feature   MCS (fragment): pBluescript multiple cloning site
   2165..5062    +  CDS            HSH155: SF3B1_YEAST - Experimental evidence at protein level: Swiss-Prot protein existence level 1. Contacts pre-mRNA on both sides of the branch site early in spliceosome assembly. From Saccharomyces cerevisiae (strain ATCC 204508 / S288c) (Baker's yeast).
   5264..5317    +  CDS            ABZ2 (fragment): PABC_YEAST - Experimental evidence at protein level: Swiss-Prot protein existence level 1. Converts 4-amino-4-deoxychorismate into 4-aminobenzoate (PABA) and pyruvate. From Saccharomyces cerevisiae (strain ATCC 204508 / S288c) (Baker's yeast).
   5335..5353    -  promoter       T3 promoter: promoter for bacteriophage T3 RNA polymerase
   5398..5414    -  protein_bind   lac operator: The lac repressor binds to the lac operator to inhibit transcription in E. coli. This inhibition can be relieved by adding lactose or isopropyl-β-D-thiogalactopyranoside (IPTG). lac repressor encoded by lacI
   5422..5452    -  promoter       lac promoter: promoter for the E. coli lac operon
   5467..5488    -  protein_bind   CAP binding site: CAP binding activates transcription in the presence of cAMP. E. coli catabolite activator protein
   5501..5593    -  CDS            lacI (fragment): lac repressor; lacI; The lac repressor binds to the lac operator to inhibit transcription in E. coli. This inhibition can be relieved by adding lactose or isopropyl-β-D-thiogalactopyranoside (IPTG).
   5776..6364    -  rep_origin     ori: high-copy-number ColE1/pMB1/pBR322/pUC origin of replication
   6535..7395    -  CDS            AmpR: β-lactamase; bla; confers resistance to ampicillin, carbenicillin, and related antibiotics
   7396..7500    -  promoter       AmpR promoter: bla
   7537..8040    +  misc_feature   CEN/ARS: S. cerevisiae CEN6 centromere fused to an autonomously replicating sequence
   8109..35      +  CDS            rop (fragment) (across the origin): Rop protein, which maintains plasmids at low copy number; rop
>Addgene plasmid #111997 | Hsh155 1-966 | depositor full sequence | sequence record 210594 | Hsh155 1-966 sequence 8109 bps
TCGCGCGTTTCGGTGATGACGGTGAAAACCTCTGACACATGCAGCTCCCGGAGACGGTCACAGCTTGTCT
GTAAGCGGATGCCGGGAGCAGACAAGCCCGTCAGGGCGCGTCAGCGGGTGTTGGCGGGTGTCGGGGCTGG
CTTAACTATGCGGCATCAGAGCAGATTGTACTGAGAGTGCACCATAAACGACATTACTATATATATAATA
TAGGAAGCATTTAATAGACAGCATCGTAATATATGTGTACTTTGCAGTTATGACGCCAGATGGCAGTAGT
GGAAGATATTCTTTATTGAAAAATAGCTTGTCACCTTACGTACAATCTTGATCCGGAGCTTTTCTTTTTT
TGCCGATTAAGAATTAATTCGGTCGAAAAAAGAAAAGGAGAGGGCCAAGAGGGAGGGCATTGGTGACTAT
TGAGCACGTGAGTATACGTGATTAAGCACACAAAGGCAGCTTGGAGTATGTCTGTTATTAATTTCACAGG
TAGTTCTGGTCCATTGGTGAAAGTTTGCGGCTTGCAGAGCACAGAGGCCGCAGAATGTGCTCTAGATTCC
GATGCTGACTTGCTGGGTATTATATGTGTGCCCAATAGAAAGAGAACAATTGACCCGGTTATTGCAAGGA
AAATTTCAAGTCTTGTAAAAGCATATAAAAATAGTTCAGGCACTCCGAAATACTTGGTTGGCGTGTTTCG
TAATCAACCTAAGGAGGATGTTTTGGCTCTGGTCAATGATTACGGCATTGATATCGTCCAACTGCATGGA
GATGAGTCGTGGCAAGAATACCAAGAGTTCCTCGGTTTGCCAGTTATTAAAAGACTCGTATTTCCAAAAG
ACTGCAACATACTACTCAGTGCAGCTTCACAGAAACCTCATTCGTTTATTCCCTTGTTTGATTCAGAAGC
AGGTGGGACAGGTGAACTTTTGGATTGGAACTCGATTTCTGACTGGGTTGGAAGGCAAGAGAGCCCCGAA
AGCTTACATTTTATGTTAGCTGGTGGACTGACGCCAGAAAATGTTGGTGATGCGCTTAGATTAAATGGCG
TTATTGGTGTTGATGTAAGCGGAGGTGTGGAGACAAATGGTGTAAAAGACTCTAACAAAATAGCAAATTT
CGTCAAAAATGCTAAGAAATAGGTTATTACTGAGTAGTATTTATTTAAGTATTGTTTGTGCACTTGCCTA
TGCGGTGTGAAATACCGCACAGATGCGTAAGGAGAAAATACCGCATCAGGAAATTGTAAACGTTAATATT
TTGTTAAAATTCGCGTTAAATTTTTGTTAAATCAGCTCATTTTTTAACCAATAGGCCGAAATCGGCAAAA
TCCCTTATAAATCAAAAGAATAGACCGAGATAGGGT
[37 nt withheld, positions 1367-1403]
AAAGAACGTGGACTCCAACGTCAAAGG
[49 nt withheld, positions 1431-1479]
T
[91 nt withheld, positions 1481-1571]
G
[124 nt withheld, positions 1573-1696]
CGCGCCATTCGCCATTCAGGCTGCGCAACTGTTGGGAAGGGCGATCGGTGCGGGCCTCTTCGCTATTACG
CCAGCTGGCGAAAGGGGGATGTGCTGCAAGGCGATTAAGTTGGGTAACGCCAGGGTTTTCCCAGTCACGA
CGTTGTAAAACGACGGCCAGTGAGCGCGCGTAATACGACTCACTATAGGGCGAATTGGGTACCGGGCCCC
CCCTCGAGCATGTACTTTCCGCCTAACTACCATCACCTGTCTTTATTTATTCCGCTGACAGATATGCACA
ACCAATTATCGTCTCTTGAAAGCTTTTTAGACGTGATTGCTGTTATTTGGCACGTTGTTAGTATTTAAGC
TTATTCGGGTTTGCATTGATATTTGCCCGAGCAGAAATCTCCTTCTCGATGAGTTAGAACTGAAACATCT
CTTCAATTACTTATACATAATAAACATAGAAAGCCAGGACCTGTCATCATGAGTCATCCGATTCAATTTG
TAAACGCTAATAATAGCGATAAGAGCCACCAATTAGGCGGTCAATATTCTATTCCTCAGGATTTGAGGGA
AAACCTGCAGAAAGAAGCTGCACGTATTGGTGAGAACGAAAAAGATGTGCTACAGGAAAAAATGGAAACT
AGGACAGTGCAAAATCGAGAGGATTCATACCACAAAAGAAGGTTTGATATGAAGTTTGAGCCGGATTCCG
ATACACAAACTGTTACGTCTTCAGAAAATACCCAAGACGCTGTCGTGCCAAGGAAAAGAAAATCTCGTTG
GGATGTAAAAGGGTACGAGCCACCTGATGAATCTTCAACAGCGGTCAAAGAAAACTCTGATAGTGCTTTG
GTTAATGTAGAAGGAATCCATGATTTGATGTTTTTTAAACCTTCTGACCATAAATATTTCGCCGACGTTA
TATCCAAAAAACCCATAGATGAGTTAAATAAGGATGAAAAGAAAGAAAGAACCCTGTCGATGTTACTTCT
GAAAATAAAAAATGGCAATACAGCGAGTAGGAGGACTTCTATGCGGATTTTAACCGATAAAGCTGTTACA
TTTGGTCCAGAAATGATATTTAACCGCTTATTGCCCATATTACTAGACAGAAGTTTGGAAGACCAGGAAA
GACATCTAATGATCAAGACCATAGATCGCGTCCTTTACCAGCTAGGAGATTTAACAAAACCTTACGTTCA
CAAAATACTTGTAGTAGCTGCCCCATTGCTAATAGATGAAGATCCAATGGTTCGTTCAACAGGCCAGGAG
ATAATCACCAATCTGTCTACAGTCGCTGGCCTAAAAACCATTCTAACAGTAATGAGACCTGATATTGAGA
ATGAGGATGAGTATGTTAGAAATGTAACTTCAAGAGCGGCGGCTGTGGTGGCAAAAGCCCTTGGTGTTAA
TCAATTGCTTCCTTTCATCAATGCAGCATGCCACTCACGGAAGTCTTGGAAAGCAAGGCATACTGGCATA
AAAATTGTGCAGCAAATAGGTATACTTTTGGGAATAGGTGTCTTGAATCATCTTACTGGGCTGATGAGTT
GTATCAAAGACTGCCTAATGGATGATCACGTTCCGGTGCGAATTGTTACAGCACATACTTTATCAACACT
AGCAGAAAATTCTTATCCATATGGTATCGAAGTTTTCAACGTTGTACTGGAGCCATTATGGAAGGGTATA
AGAAGTCATCGTGGTAAAGTGCTATCTTCTTTTTTAAAAGCTGTTGGATCTATGATCCCATTGATGGACC
CAGAGTATGCCGGTTATTATACCACAGAAGCAATGAGAATAATTAGACGTGAATTCGACTCTCCCGATGA
TGAAATGAAAAAGACCATTCTTTTAGTATTACAAAAATGTAGCGCTGTAGAATCCATAACGCCAAAATTT
CTGAGAGAAGAAATCGCGCCAGAATTCTTTCAAAAATTTTGGGTCAGACGAGTGGCATTGGATAGACCAT
TAAACAAAGTTGTTACATATACTACTGTTACATTAGCAAAGAAATTAGGTTGTTCTTATACCATTGATAA
ATTATTAACACCATTGAGAGATGAAGCTGAGCCGTTCAGAACAATGGCTGTCCATGCTGTTACTAGAACA
GTAAACTTATTAGGGACAGCAGATTTAGATGAGAGATTAGAAACGAGGCTTATTGATGCGCTCTTGATAG
CATTTCAAGAACAAACAAATAGTGATTCTATAATCTTTAAAGGGTTTGGGGCAGTGACGGTGTCACTTGA
CATCCGTATGAAACCGTTTTTAGCACCCATTGTGAGTACGATTTTAAATCATTTAAAGCATAAAACTCCC
TTGGTTCGTCAACATGCAGCAGATCTATGTGCCATACTAATACCAGTCATCAAGAACTGTCACGAATTCG
AAATGTTGAATAAATTGAACATTATATTGTATGAATCCTTAGGCGAAGTATATCCAGAGGTATTAGGTTC
TATAATCAACGCTATGTACTGTATTACTAGCGTAATGGATTTGGATAAACTACAACCTCCTATTAATCAA
ATTTTACCAACCTTAACTCCAATTTTAAGAAACAAGCATAGAAAAGTCGAAGTAAACACTATCAAATTTG
TTGGACTTATTGGTAAATTAGCACCTACCTATGCACCTCCTAAAGAATGGATGAGAATATGTTTTGAACT
ATTAGAACTTTTGAAAAGTACAAATAAAGAAATAAGAAGATCAGCAAATGCCACGTTTGGATTCATTGCT
GAAGCAATTGGACCTCACGATGTTCTTGTTGCGTTATTGAACAATTTAAAGGTTCAAGAACGTCAGTTAC
GTGTATGCACGGCTGTTGCTATCGGTATCGTTGCTAAAGTGTGTGGTCCTTACAACGTGCTGCCAGTAAT
CATGAATGAATACACAACACCAGAGACTAATGTTCAAAACGGTGTTCTCAAGGCCATGTCATTCATGTTT
GAGTACATTGGTAACATGTCTAAGGATTACATATACTTCATAACACCATTATTAGAAGATGCACTCACCG
ATAGGGATTTAGTTCATCGTCAGACAGCGTCGAACGTAATAACCCACTTAGCTTTAAACTGTTCAGGTAC
AGGTCACGAAGATGCCTTCATTCATTTAATGAATCTTCTAATACCCAATATTTTTGAAACTTCACCACAT
GCTATTATGCGTATTTTAGAAGGTTTGGAGGCACTGAGTCAAGCTCTTGGCCCTGGACTATTCATGAACT
ACATATGGGCAGGATTGTTCCATCCAGCGAAGAATGTAAGGAAAGCATTTTGGAGGGTGTATAATAACAT
GTACGTAATGTACCAGGACGCCATGGTACCTTTTTACCCCGTTACACCAGACAACAATGAAGAATATATA
GAAGAATGAATATATATAGAGCATATAAATAACCACAACTTGTAAGAATATTTTACTTGACACACCTATA
TCATCACGTCACGATGCCTTCATAGATTATGATGAAATATAAACAGAACCTGCTATTGGAAAAAAAAGGG
CAGGAAAAAATTTTGTGAAAGTGAGTAAAAGAAAGATGAAGAGCGAGACATGGATAATAAGAAATAGATG
TCACTAATGGACAATTGGAAGACTGATATGGAAAGTTACGATGAAGGAGGAGCTCCCAGCTTTTGTTCCC
TTTAGTGAGGGTTAATTGCGCGCTTGGCGTAATCATGGTCATAGCTGTTTCCTGTGTGAAATTGTTATCC
GCTCACAATTCCACACAACATAGGAGCCGGAAGCATAAAGTGTAAAGCCTGGGGTGCCTAATGAGTGAGG
TAACTCACATTAATTGCGTTGCGCTCACTGCCCGCTTTCCAGTCGGGAAACCTGTCGTGCCAGCTGCATT
AATGAATCGGCCAACGCGCGGGGAGAGGCGGTTTGCGTATTGGGCGCTCTTCCGCTTCCTCGCTCACTGA
CTCGCTGCGCTCGGTCGTTCGGCTGCGGCGAGCGGTATCAGCTCACTCAAAGGCGGTAATACGGTTATCC
ACAGAATCAGGGGATAACGCAGGAAAGAACATGTGAGCAAAAGGCCAGCAAAAGGCCAGGAACCGTAAAA
AGGCCGCGTTGCTGGCGTTTTTCCATAGGCTCCGCCCCCCTGACGAGCATCACAAAAATCGACGCTCAAG
TCAGAGGTGGCGAAACCCGACAGGACTATAAAGATACCAGGCGTTTCCCCCTGGAAGCTCCCTCGTGCGC
TCTCCTGTTCCGACCCTGCCGCTTACCGGATACCTGTCCGCCTTTCTCCCTTCGGGAAGCGTGGCGCTTT
CTCATAGCTCACGCTGTAGGTATCTCAGTTCGGTGTAGGTCGTTCGCTCCAAGCTGGGCTGTGTGCACGA
ACCCCCCGTTCAGCCCGACCGCTGCGCCTTATCCGGTAACTATCGTCTTGAGTCCAACCCGGTAAGACAC
GACTTATCGCCACTGGCAGCAGCCACTGGTAACAGGATTAGCAGAGCGAGGTATGTAGGCGGTGCTACAG
AGTTCTTGAAGTGGTGGCCTAACTACGGCTACACTAGAAGGACAGTATTTGGTATCTGCGCTCTGCTGAA
GCCAGTTACCTTCGGAAAAAGAGTTGGTAGCTCTTGATCCGGCAAACAAACCACCGCTGGTAGCGGTGGT
TTTTTTGTTTGCAAGCAGCAGATTACGCGCAGAAAAAAAGGATCTCAAGAAGATCCTTTGATCTTTTCTA
CGGGGTCTGACGCTCAGTGGAACGAAAACTCACGTTAAGGGATTTTGGTCATGAGATTATCAAAAAGGAT
CTTCACCTAGATCCTTTTAAATTAAAAATGAAGTTTTAAATCAATCTAAAGTATATATGAGTAAACTTGG
TCTGACAGTTACCAATGCTTAATCAGTGAGGCACCTATCTCAGCGATCTGTCTATTTCGTTCATCCATAG
TTGCCTGACTCCCCGTCGTGTAGATAACTACGATACGGGAGGGCTTACCATCTGGCCCCAGTGCTGCAAT
GATACCGCGAGACCCACGCTCACCGGCTCCAGATTTATCAGCAATAAACCAGCCAGCCGGAAGGGCCGAG
CGCAGAAGTGGTCCTGCAACTTTATCCGCCTCCATCCAGTCTATTAATTGTTGCCGGGAAGCTAGAGTAA
GTAGTTCGCCAGTTAATAGTTTGCGCAACGTTGTTGCCATTGCTACAGGCATCGTGGTGTCACGCTCGTC
GTTTGGTATGGCTTCATTCAGCTCCGGTTCCCAACGATCAAGGCGAGTTACATGATCCCCCATGTTGTGC
AAAAAAGCGGTTAGCTCCTTCGGTCCTCCGATCGTTGTCAGAAGTAAGTTGGCCGCAGTGTTATCACTCA
TGGTTATGGCAGCACTGCATAATTCTCTTACTGTCATGCCATCCGTAAGATGCTTTTCTGTGACTGGTGA
GTACTCAACCAAGTCATTCTGAGAATAGTGTATGCGGCGACCGAGTTGCTCTTGCCCGGCGTCAATACGG
GATAATACCGCGCCACATAGCAGAACTTTAAAAGTGCTCATCATTGGAAAACGTTCTTCGGGGCGAAAAC
TCTCAAGGATCTTACCGCTGTTGAGATCCAGTTCGATGTAACCCACTCGTGCACCCAACTGATCTTCAGC
ATCTTTTACTTTCACCAGCGTTTCTGGGTGAGCAAAAACAGGAAGGCAAAATGCCGCAAAAAAGGGAATA
AGGGCGACACGGAAATGTTGAATACTCATACTCTTCCTTTTTCAATATTATTGAAGCATTTATCAGGGTT
ATTGTCTCATGAGCGGATACATATTTGAATGTATTTAGAAAAATAAACAAATAGGGGTTCCGCGCACATT
TCCCCGAAAAGTGCCACCTGGGTCCTTTTCATCACGTGCTATAAAAATAATTATAATTTAAATTTTTTAA
TATAAATATATAAATTAAAAATAGAAAGTAAAAAAAGAAATTAAAGAAAAAATAGTTTTTGTTTTCCGAA
GATGTAAAAGACTCTAGGGGGATCGCCAACAAATACTACCTTTTATCTTGCTCTTCCTGCTCTCAGGTAT
TAATGCCGAATTGTTTCATCTTGTCTGTGTAGAAGACCACACACGAAAATCCTGTGATTTTACATTTTAC
TTATCGTTAATCGAATGTATATCTATTTAATCTGCTTTTCTTGTCTAATAAATATATATGTAAAGTACGC
TTTTTGTTGAAATTTTTTAAACCTTTGTTTATTTTTTTTTCTTCATTCCGTAACTCTTCTACCTTCTTTA
TTTACTTTCTAAAATCCAAATACAAAACATAAAAATAAATAAACACAGAGTAAATTCCCAAATTATTCCA
TCATTAAAAGATACGAGGCGCGTGTAAGTTACAGGCAAGCGATCCGTCCTAAGAAACCATTATTATCATG
ACATTAACCTATAAAAATAGGCGTATCACGAGGCCCTTTCGTC
