Features (pLannotate 1.2.2; 19 found; start..end, strand, type, name):
     27..45      +  promoter       T7 promoter: promoter for bacteriophage T7 RNA polymerase
    326..3223    +  CDS            HSH155: SF3B1_YEAST - Experimental evidence at protein level: Swiss-Prot protein existence level 1. Contacts pre-mRNA on both sides of the branch site early in spliceosome assembly. From Saccharomyces cerevisiae (strain ATCC 204508 / S288c) (Baker's yeast).
   3425..3478    +  CDS            ABZ2 (fragment): PABC_YEAST - Experimental evidence at protein level: Swiss-Prot protein existence level 1. Converts 4-amino-4-deoxychorismate into 4-aminobenzoate (PABA) and pyruvate. From Saccharomyces cerevisiae (strain ATCC 204508 / S288c) (Baker's yeast).
   3495..3513    -  promoter       T3 promoter: promoter for bacteriophage T3 RNA polymerase
   3558..3574    -  protein_bind   lac operator: The lac repressor binds to the lac operator to inhibit transcription in E. coli. This inhibition can be relieved by adding lactose or isopropyl-β-D-thiogalactopyranoside (IPTG). lac repressor encoded by lacI
   3582..3612    -  promoter       lac promoter: promoter for the E. coli lac operon
   3627..3648    -  protein_bind   CAP binding site: CAP binding activates transcription in the presence of cAMP. E. coli catabolite activator protein
   3661..3753    -  CDS            lacI (fragment): lac repressor; lacI; The lac repressor binds to the lac operator to inhibit transcription in E. coli. This inhibition can be relieved by adding lactose or isopropyl-β-D-thiogalactopyranoside (IPTG).
   3936..4524    -  rep_origin     ori: high-copy-number ColE1/pMB1/pBR322/pUC origin of replication
   4695..5555    -  CDS            AmpR: β-lactamase; bla; confers resistance to ampicillin, carbenicillin, and related antibiotics
   5556..5660    -  promoter       AmpR promoter: bla
   5697..6200    +  misc_feature   CEN/ARS: S. cerevisiae CEN6 centromere fused to an autonomously replicating sequence
   6268..6303    +  CDS            rop (fragment): Rop protein, which maintains plasmids at low copy number; rop
   6405..6454    +  misc_feature   bom (fragment): basis of mobility region from pBR322
   6592..6739    +  promoter       TRP1 promoter: S. cerevisiae TRP1
   6740..7414    +  CDS            TRP1: phosphoribosylanthranilate isomerase, required for tryptophan biosynthesis; S. cerevisiae TRP1; yeast auxotrophic marker
   7465..7516    +  misc_feature   bom (fragment): basis of mobility region from pBR322
   7544..7972    -  rep_origin     f1 ori (sequence partly withheld): f1 bacteriophage origin of replication; arrow indicates direction of (+) strand synthesis
   7976..19      -  CDS            lacZα (fragment) (across the origin): LacZα fragment of β-galactosidase; lacZ fragment
>Addgene plasmid #111997 | Hsh155 1-966 | addgene full sequence | sequence record 213722 | Addgene NGS Result
GTAAAACGACGGCCAGTGAGCGCGCGTAATACGACTCACTATAGGGCGAATTGGGTACCGGGCCCCCCCC
TCGAGCATGTACTTTCCGCCTAACTACCATCACCTGTCTTTATTTATTCCGCTGACAGATATGCACAACC
AATTATCGTCTCTTGAAAGCTTTTTAGACGTGATTGCTGTTATTTGGCACGTTGTTAGTATTTAAGCTTA
TTCGGGTTTGCATTGATATTTGCCCGAGCAGAAATCTCCTTCTCGATGAGTTAGAACTGAAACATCTCTT
CAATTACTTATACATAATAAACATAGAAAGCCAGGACCTGTCATCATGAGTCATCCGATTCAATTTGTAA
ACGCTAATAATAGCGATAAGAGCCACCAATTAGGCGGTCAATATTCTATTCCTCAGGATTTGAGGGAAAA
CCTGCAGAAAGAAGCTGCACGTATTGGTGAGAACGAAAAAGATGTGCTACAGGAAAAAATGGAAACTAGG
ACAGTGCAAAATCGAGAGGATTCATACCACAAAAGAAGGTTTGATATGAAGTTTGAGCCGGATTCCGATA
CACAAACTGTTACGTCTTCAGAAAATACCCAAGACGCTGTCGTGCCAAGGAAAAGAAAATCTCGTTGGGA
TGTAAAAGGGTACGAGCCACCTGATGAATCTTCAACAGCGGTCAAAGAAAACTCTGATAGTGCTTTGGTT
AATGTAGAAGGAATCCATGATTTGATGTTTTTTAAACCTTCTGACCATAAATATTTCGCCGACGTTATAT
CCAAAAAACCCATAGATGAGTTAAATAAGGATGAAAAGAAAGAAAGAACCCTGTCGATGTTACTTCTGAA
AATAAAAAATGGCAATACAGCGAGTAGGAGGACTTCTATGCGGATTTTAACCGATAAAGCTGTTACATTT
GGTCCAGAAATGATATTTAACCGCTTATTGCCCATATTACTAGACAGAAGTTTGGAAGACCAGGAAAGAC
ATCTAATGATCAAGACCATAGATCGCGTCCTTTACCAGCTAGGAGATTTAACAAAACCTTACGTTCACAA
AATACTTGTAGTAGCTGCCCCATTGCTAATAGATGAAGATCCAATGGTTCGTTCAACAGGCCAGGAGATA
ATCACCAATCTGTCTACAGTCGCTGGCCTAAAAACCATTCTAACAGTAATGAGACCTGATATTGAGAATG
AGGATGAGTATGTTAGAAATGTAACTTCAAGAGCGGCGGCTGTGGTGGCAAAAGCCCTTGGTGTTAATCA
ATTGCTTCCTTTCATCAATGCAGCATGCCACTCACGGAAGTCTTGGAAAGCAAGGCATACTGGCATAAAA
ATTGTGCAGCAAATAGGTATACTTTTGGGAATAGGTGTCTTGAATCATCTTACTGGGCTGATGAGTTGTA
TCAAAGACTGCCTAATGGATGATCACGTTCCGGTGCGAATTGTTACAGCACATACTTTATCAACACTAGC
AGAAAATTCTTATCCATATGGTATCGAAGTTTTCAACGTTGTACTGGAGCCATTATGGAAGGGTATAAGA
AGTCATCGTGGTAAAGTGCTATCTTCTTTTTTAAAAGCTGTTGGATCTATGATCCCATTGATGGACCCAG
AGTATGCCGGTTATTATACCACAGAAGCAATGAGAATAATTAGACGTGAATTCGACTCTCCCGATGATGA
AATGAAAAAGACCATTCTTTTAGTATTACAAAAATGTAGCGCTGTAGAATCCATAACGCCAAAATTTCTG
AGAGAAGAAATCGCGCCAGAATTCTTTCAAAAATTTTGGGTCAGACGAGTGGCATTGGATAGACCATTAA
ACAAAGTTGTTACATATACTACTGTTACATTAGCAAAGAAATTAGGTTGTTCTTATACCATTGATAAATT
ATTAACACCATTGAGAGATGAAGCTGAGCCGTTCAGAACAATGGCTGTCCATGCTGTTACTAGAACAGTA
AACTTATTAGGGACAGCAGATTTAGATGAGAGATTAGAAACGAGGCTTATTGATGCGCTCTTGATAGCAT
TTCAAGAACAAACAAATAGTGATTCTATAATCTTTAAAGGGTTTGGGGCAGTGACGGTGTCACTTGACAT
CCGTATGAAACCGTTTTTAGCACCCATTGTGAGTACGATTTTAAATCATTTAAAGCATAAAACTCCCTTG
GTTCGTCAACATGCAGCAGATCTATGTGCCATACTAATACCAGTCATCAAGAACTGTCACGAATTCGAAA
TGTTGAATAAATTGAACATTATATTGTATGAATCCTTAGGCGAAGTATATCCAGAGGTATTAGGTTCTAT
AATCAACGCTATGTACTGTATTACTAGCGTAATGGATTTGGATAAACTACAACCTCCTATTAATCAAATT
TTACCAACCTTAACTCCAATTTTAAGAAACAAGCATAGAAAAGTCGAAGTAAACACTATCAAATTTGTTG
GACTTATTGGTAAATTAGCACCTACCTATGCACCTCCTAAAGAATGGATGAGAATATGTTTTGAACTATT
AGAACTTTTGAAAAGTACAAATAAAGAAATAAGAAGATCAGCAAATGCCACGTTTGGATTCATTGCTGAA
GCAATTGGACCTCACGATGTTCTTGTTGCGTTATTGAACAATTTAAAGGTTCAAGAACGTCAGTTACGTG
TATGCACGGCTGTTGCTATCGGTATCGTTGCTAAAGTGTGTGGTCCTTACAACGTGCTGCCAGTAATCAT
GAATGAATACACAACACCAGAGACTAATGTTCAAAACGGTGTTCTCAAGGCCATGTCATTCATGTTTGAG
TACATTGGTAACATGTCTAAGGATTACATATACTTCATAACACCATTATTAGAAGATGCACTCACCGATA
GGGATTTAGTTCATCGTCAGACAGCGTCGAACGTAATAACCCACTTAGCTTTAAACTGTTCAGGTACAGG
TCACGAAGATGCCTTCATTCATTTAATGAATCTTCTAATACCCAATATTTTTGAAACTTCACCACATGCT
ATTATGCGTATTTTAGAAGGTTTGGAGGCACTGAGTCAAGCTCTTGGCCCTGGACTATTCATGAACTACA
TATGGGCAGGATTGTTCCATCCAGCGAAGAATGTAAGGAAAGCATTTTGGAGGGTGTATAATAACATGTA
CGTAATGTACCAGGACGCCATGGTACCTTTTTACCCCGTTACACCAGACAACAATGAAGAATATATAGAA
GAATGAATATATATAGAGCATATAAATAACCACAACTTGTAAGAATATTTTACTTGACACACCTATATCA
TCACGTCACGATGCCTTCATAGATTATGATGAAATATAAACAGAACCTGCTATTGGAAAAAAAAGGGCAG
GAAAAAATTTTGTGAAAGTGAGTAAAAGAAAGATGAAGAGCGAGACATGGATAATAAGAAATAGATGTCA
CTAATGGACAATTGGAAGACTGATATGGAAAGTTACGATGAAGGAGGAGCTCCAGCTTTTGTTCCCTTTA
GTGAGGGTTAATTGCGCGCTTGGCGTAATCATGGTCATAGCTGTTTCCTGTGTGAAATTGTTATCCGCTC
ACAATTCCACACAACATACGAGCCGGAAGCATAAAGTGTAAAGCCTGGGGTGCCTAATGAGTGAGCTAAC
TCACATTAATTGCGTTGCGCTCACTGCCCGCTTTCCAGTCGGGAAACCTGTCGTGCCAGCTGCATTAATG
AATCGGCCAACGCGCGGGGAGAGGCGGTTTGCGTATTGGGCGCTCTTCCGCTTCCTCGCTCACTGACTCG
CTGCGCTCGGTCGTTCGGCTGCGGCGAGCGGTATCAGCTCACTCAAAGGCGGTAATACGGTTATCCACAG
AATCAGGGGATAACGCAGGAAAGAACATGTGAGCAAAAGGCCAGCAAAAGGCCAGGAACCGTAAAAAGGC
CGCGTTGCTGGCGTTTTTCCATAGGCTCCGCCCCCCTGACGAGCATCACAAAAATCGACGCTCAAGTCAG
AGGTGGCGAAACCCGACAGGACTATAAAGATACCAGGCGTTTCCCCCTGGAAGCTCCCTCGTGCGCTCTC
CTGTTCCGACCCTGCCGCTTACCGGATACCTGTCCGCCTTTCTCCCTTCGGGAAGCGTGGCGCTTTCTCA
TAGCTCACGCTGTAGGTATCTCAGTTCGGTGTAGGTCGTTCGCTCCAAGCTGGGCTGTGTGCACGAACCC
CCCGTTCAGCCCGACCGCTGCGCCTTATCCGGTAACTATCGTCTTGAGTCCAACCCGGTAAGACACGACT
TATCGCCACTGGCAGCAGCCACTGGTAACAGGATTAGCAGAGCGAGGTATGTAGGCGGTGCTACAGAGTT
CTTGAAGTGGTGGCCTAACTACGGCTACACTAGAAGAACAGTATTTGGTATCTGCGCTCTGCTGAAGCCA
GTTACCTTCGGAAAAAGAGTTGGTAGCTCTTGATCCGGCAAACAAACCACCGCTGGTAGCGGTGGTTTTT
TTGTTTGCAAGCAGCAGATTACGCGCAGAAAAAAAGGATCTCAAGAAGATCCTTTGATCTTTTCTACGGG
GTCTGACGCTCAGTGGAACGAAAACTCACGTTAAGGGATTTTGGTCATGAGATTATCAAAAAGGATCTTC
ACCTAGATCCTTTTAAATTAAAAATGAAGTTTTAAATCAATCTAAAGTATATATGAGTAAACTTGGTCTG
ACAGTTACCAATGCTTAATCAGTGAGGCACCTATCTCAGCGATCTGTCTATTTCGTTCATCCATAGTTGC
CTGACTCCCCGTCGTGTAGATAACTACGATACGGGAGGGCTTACCATCTGGCCCCAGTGCTGCAATGATA
CCGCGAGACCCACGCTCACCGGCTCCAGATTTATCAGCAATAAACCAGCCAGCCGGAAGGGCCGAGCGCA
GAAGTGGTCCTGCAACTTTATCCGCCTCCATCCAGTCTATTAATTGTTGCCGGGAAGCTAGAGTAAGTAG
TTCGCCAGTTAATAGTTTGCGCAACGTTGTTGCCATTGCTACAGGCATCGTGGTGTCACGCTCGTCGTTT
GGTATGGCTTCATTCAGCTCCGGTTCCCAACGATCAAGGCGAGTTACATGATCCCCCATGTTGTGCAAAA
AAGCGGTTAGCTCCTTCGGTCCTCCGATCGTTGTCAGAAGTAAGTTGGCCGCAGTGTTATCACTCATGGT
TATGGCAGCACTGCATAATTCTCTTACTGTCATGCCATCCGTAAGATGCTTTTCTGTGACTGGTGAGTAC
TCAACCAAGTCATTCTGAGAATAGTGTATGCGGCGACCGAGTTGCTCTTGCCCGGCGTCAATACGGGATA
ATACCGCGCCACATAGCAGAACTTTAAAAGTGCTCATCATTGGAAAACGTTCTTCGGGGCGAAAACTCTC
AAGGATCTTACCGCTGTTGAGATCCAGTTCGATGTAACCCACTCGTGCACCCAACTGATCTTCAGCATCT
TTTACTTTCACCAGCGTTTCTGGGTGAGCAAAAACAGGAAGGCAAAATGCCGCAAAAAAGGGAATAAGGG
CGACACGGAAATGTTGAATACTCATACTCTTCCTTTTTCAATATTATTGAAGCATTTATCAGGGTTATTG
TCTCATGAGCGGATACATATTTGAATGTATTTAGAAAAATAAACAAATAGGGGTTCCGCGCACATTTCCC
CGAAAAGTGCCACCTGGGTCCTTTTCATCACGTGCTATAAAAATAATTATAATTTAAATTTTTTAATATA
AATATATAAATTAAAAATAGAAAGTAAAAAAAGAAATTAAAGAAAAAATAGTTTTTGTTTTCCGAAGATG
TAAAAGACTCTAGGGGGATCGCCAACAAATACTACCTTTTATCTTGCTCTTCCTGCTCTCAGGTATTAAT
GCCGAATTGTTTCATCTTGTCTGTGTAGAAGACCACACACGAAAATCCTGTGATTTTACATTTTACTTAT
CGTTAATCGAATGTATATCTATTTAATCTGCTTTTCTTGTCTAATAAATATATATGTAAAGTACGCTTTT
TGTTGAAATTTTTTAAACCTTTGTTTATTTTTTTTTCTTCATTCCGTAACTCTTCTACCTTCTTTATTTA
CTTTCTAAAATCCAAATACAAAACATAAAAATAAATAAACACAGAGTAAATTCCCAAATTATTCCATCAT
TAAAAGATACGAGGCGCGTGTAAGTTACAGGCAAGCGATCCGTCTAAGAAACCATTATTATCATGACATT
AACCTATAAAAATAGGCGTATCACGAGGCCCTTTCGTCTCGCGCGTTTCGGTGATGACGGTGAAAACCTC
TGACACATGCAGCTCCCGGAGACGGTCACAGCTTGTCTGTAAGCGGATGCCGGGAGCAGACAAGCCCGTC
AGGGCGCGTCAGCGGGTGTTGGCGGGTGTCGGGGCTGGCTTAACTATGCGGCATCAGAGCAGATTGTACT
GAGAGTGCACCATAGATCACGACATTACTATATATATAATATAGGAAGCATTTAATAGAACAGCATCGTA
ATATATGTGTACTTTGCAGTTATGACGCCAGATGGCAGTAGTGGAAGATATTCTTTATTGAAAAATAGCT
TGTCACCTTACGTACAATCTTGATCCGGAGCTTTTCTTTTTTTGCCGATTAAGAATTAATTCGGTCGAAA
AAAGAAAAGGAGAGGGCCAAGAGGGAGGGCATTGGTGACTATTGAGCACGTGAGTATACGTGATTAAGCA
CACAAAGGCAGCTTGGAGTATGTCTGTTATTAATTTCACAGGTAGTTCTGGTCCATTGGTGAAAGTTTGC
GGCTTGCAGAGCACAGAGGCCGCAGAATGTGCTCTAGATTCCGATGCTGACTTGCTGGGTATTATATGTG
TGCCCAATAGAAAGAGAACAATTGACCCGGTTATTGCAAGGAAAATTTCAAGTCTTGTAAAAGCATATAA
AAATAGTTCAGGCACTCCGAAATACTTGGTTGGCGTGTTTCGTAATCAACCTAAGGAGGATGTTTTGGCT
CTGGTCAATGATTACGGCATTGATATCGTCCAACTGCATGGAGATGAGTCGTGGCAAGAATACCAAGAGT
TCCTCGGTTTGCCAGTTATTAAAAGACTCGTATTTCCAAAAGACTGCAACATACTACTCAGTGCAGCTTC
ACAGAAACCTCATTCGTTTATTCCCTTGTTTGATTCAGAAGCAGGTGGGACAGGTGAACTTTTGGATTGG
AACTCGATTTCTGACTGGGTTGGAAGGCAAGAGAGCCCCGAAAGCTTACATTTTATGTTAGCTGGTGGAC
TGACGCCAGAAAATGTTGGTGATGCGCTTAGATTAAATGGCGTTATTGGTGTTGATGTAAGCGGAGGTGT
GGAGACAAATGGTGTAAAAGACTCTAACAAAATAGCAAATTTCGTCAAAAATGCTAAGAAATAGGTTATT
ACTGAGTAGTATTTATTTAAGTATTGTTTGTGCACTTGCCGATCTATGCGGTGTGAAATACCGCACAGAT
GCGTAAGGAGAAAATACCGCATCAGGAAATTGTAAGCGTTAATATTTTGTTAAAATTCGCGTTAAATTTT
TGTTAAATCAGCTCATTTTTTAACCAATAGGCCGAAATCGGCAAAATCCCTTATAAATCAAAAGAATAGA
CCGAGATAGGGT
[37 nt withheld, positions 7643-7679]
AAAGAACGTGGACTCCAACGTCAAAGG
[49 nt withheld, positions 7707-7755]
T
[91 nt withheld, positions 7757-7847]
G
[124 nt withheld, positions 7849-7972]
CCATTCGCCATTCAGGCTGCGCAACTGTTGGGAAGGGCGATCGGTGCGGGCCTCTTCGCTATTACGCCAG
CTGGCGAAAGGGGGATGTGCTGCAAGGCGATTAAGTTGGGTAACGCCAGGGTTTTCCCAGTCACGACGTT
